>Addgene plasmid #234576 | pMB.M.ED | addgene full sequence | sequence record 469239 | Addgene NGS Result
TTGAGATCCTTTTTTTCTGCGCGTAATCTGCTGCTTGCAAACAAAAAAACCACCGCTACCAGCGGTGGTT
TGTTTGCCGGATCAAGAGCTACCAACTCTTTTTCCGAAGGTAACTGGCTTCAGCAGAGCGCAGATACCAA
ATACTGTCCTTCTAGTGTAGCCGTAGTTAGGCCACCACTTCAAGAACTCTGTAGCACCGCCTACATACCT
CGCTCTGCTAATCCTGTTACCAGTGGCTGCTGCCAGTGGCGATAAGTCGTGTCTTACCGGGTTGGACTCA
AGACGATAGTTACCGGATAAGGCGCAGCGGTCGGGCTGAACGGGGGGTTCGTGCACACAGCCCAGCTTGG
AGCGAACGACCTACACCGAACTGAGATACCTACAGCGTGAGCTATGAGAAAGCGCCACGCTTCCCGAAGG
GAGAAAGGCGGACAGGTATCCGGTAAGCGGCAGGGTCGGAACAGGAGAGCGCACGAGGGAGCTTCCAGGG
GGAAACGCCTGGTATCTTTATAGTCCTGTCGGGTTTCGCCACCTCTGACTTGAGCGTCGATTTTTGTGAT
GCTCGTCAGGGGGGCGGAGCCTATGGAAAAACGCCAGCAACGCGGCCTTTTTACGGTTCCTGGCCTTTTG
CTGGCCTTTTGCTCACATGTTCTTTCCTGCGTTATCCCCTGATTCTGTGGATAACCGTATTACCGCCTTT
GAGTGAGCTGATACCGCTCGCCGCAGCCGAACGACCGAGCGCAGCGAGTCAGTGAGCGAGGAAGCGGAAG
AGCGCCTGATGCGGTATTTTCTCCTTACGCATCTGTGCGGTATTTCACACCGCAGACCAGCCGCGTAACC
TGGCAAAATCGGTTACGGTTGAGTAATAAATGGATGCCCTGCGTAAGCGGGTGTGGGCGGACAATAAAGT
CTTAAACTGAACAAAATAGATCTAAACTATGACAATAAAGTCTTAAACTAGACAGAATAGTTGTAAACTG
AAATCAGTCCAGTTATGCTGTGAAAAAGCATACTGGACTTTTGTTATGGCTAAAGCAAACTCTTCATTTT
CTGAAGTGCAAATTGCCCGTCGTATTAAAGAGGGGCGTGGCCAAGGGCATGGTAAAGACTATATTCGCGG
CGTTGTGACAATTTACCGAACAACTCCGCGGCCGGGAAGCCGATCTCGGCTTGAACGAATTGTTAGGTGG
CGGTACTTGGGTCGATATCAAAGTGCATCACTTCTTCCCGTATGCCCAACTTTGTATAGAGAGCCACTGC
GGGATCGTCACCGTAATCTGCTTGCACGTAGATCACATAAGCACCAAGCGCGTTGGCCTCATGCTTGAGG
AGATTGATGAGCGCGGTGGCAATGCCCTGCCTCCGGTGCTCGCCGGAGACTGCGAGATCATAGATATAGA
TCTCACTACGCGGCTGCTCAAACTTGGGCAGAACGTAAGCCGCGAGAGCGCCAACAACCGCTTCTTGGTC
GAAGGCAGCAAGCGCGATGAATGTCTTACTACGGAGCAAGTTCCCGAGGTAATCGGAGTCCGGCTGATGT
TGGGAGTAGGTGGCTACGTCGCCGAACTCACGACCGAAAAGATCAAGAGCAGCCCGCATGGATTTGACTT
GGTCAGGGCCGAGCCTACATGTGCGAATGATGCCCATACTTGAGCCACCTAACTTTGTTTTAGGGCGACT
GCCCTGCTGCGTAACATCGTTGCTGCTGCGTAACATCGTTGCTGCTCCATAACATCAAACATCGACCCAC
GGCGTAACGCGCTTGCTGCTTGGATGCCCGAGGCATAGACTGTACAAAAAAACAGTCATAACAAGCCATG
AAAACCGCCACTGCGCCGTTACCACCGCTGCGTTCGGTCAAGGTTCTGGACCAGTTGCGTGAGCGCATAC
GCTACTTGCATTACAGTTTACGAACCGAACAGGCTTATGTCAACTGGGTTCGTGCCTTCATCCGTTTCCA
CGGTGTGCGTCACCCGGCAACCTTGGGCAGCAGCGAAGTCGAGGCATTTCTGTCCTGGCTGGCGAACGAG
CGCAAGGTTTCGGACTCCACGCATCGTCAGGCATTGGCGGCCTTGCTGTTCTTCTACGGCAAGGTGCTGT
GCACGGATCTGCCCTGGCTTCAGGAGATCGGAAGACCTCGGCCGTCGCGGCGCTTGCCGGTGGTGCTGAC
CCCGGATGAAGTGGTTCGCATCCTCGGTTTTCTGGAAGGCGAGCATCGTTTGTTCGCCCAGGACTCTAGC
TATAGTTCCCTGAATTCGCATCTAGAATAAATCGCAGCCAAGTGAGTGAATAGATGACGCACCACGGTCA
GACACGGCCACATCGTATCTCACAGGAGCAAGCGCGATAGGAGCACTCACACATAGTACGGTGATCCGCT
GACTCCTTTGCCCAAATAAGACGTGAGCCCGTCTCAGATGCACACACTGGCTTAAGATGACAACGCTAGT
GGTTGGCTACATACTCCGGAATATTAATAGATCATGGAGATAATTAAAATGATAACCATCTCGCAAATAA
ATAAGTATTTTACTGTTTTCGTAACAGTTTTGTAATAAAAAAACCTATAAATATTCCGGATTATTCATAC
CGTCCCACCATCGGGCGCGGAAGAATGGGTACCAAAACTGAAGAAGGTAAACTGGTAATCTGGATTAACG
GCGATAAAGGCTATAACGGTTTGGCTGAAGTCGGTAAGAAATTCGAGAAAGATACCGGAATTAAAGTCAC
CGTTGAGCATCCGGATAAACTGGAAGAGAAATTCCCACAGGTTGCGGCAACTGGCGATGGCCCTGACATT
ATCTTCTGGGCACACGACCGCTTTGGTGGCTACGCTCAATCTGGCCTGTTGGCTGAAATCACCCCGGACA
AAGCGTTCCAGGACAAGCTGTATCCGTTTACCTGGGATGCCGTACGTTACAACGGCAAGCTGATTGCTTA
CCCGATCGCTGTTGAAGCGTTATCGCTGATTTATAACAAAGATTTGCTGCCGAACCCGCCAAAAACCTGG
GAAGAGATCCCGGCGCTGGATAAAGAACTGAAAGCGAAAGGTAAGAGCGCGCTGATGTTCAACCTGCAAG
AACCGTACTTCACCTGGCCGCTGATTGCTGCTGACGGGGGTTATGCGTTCAAGTATGAAAACGGCAAGTA
CGACATTAAAGACGTGGGCGTGGATAACGCTGGCGCGAAAGCGGGTCTGACCTTCCTGGTTGACCTGATT
AAAAACAAACACATGAATGCAGACACCGATTACTCCATCGCAGAAGCTGCCTTTAATAAAGGCGAAACAG
CGATGACCATCAACGGCCCGTGGGCATGGTCCAACATCGACACCAGCAAAGTGAATTATGGTGTAACGGT
ACTGCCGACCTTCAAGGGTCAACCATCCAAACCGTTCGTTGGCGTGCTGAGCGCAGGTATTAACGCCGCC
AGTCCGAACAAAGAGCTGGCAAAAGAGTTCCTCGAAAACTATCTGCTGACTGATGAAGGTCTGGAAGCGG
TTAATAAAGACAAACCGCTGGGTGCCGTAGCGCTGAAGTCTTACGAGGAAGAGTTGGCGAAAGATCCACG
TATTGCCGCCACCATGGAAAACGCCCAGAAAGGTGAAATCATGCCGAACATCCCGCAGATGTCCGCTTTC
TGGTATGCCGTGCGTACTGCGGTGATCAACGCCGCCAGCGGTCGTCAGACTGTCGATGAAGCCCTGAAAG
ACGCGCAGACTGCCGCAGGCACCGATTACGATATCCCAACGACCCTGGAAGTTCTGTTCCAGGGGCCCTC
CGGTATGTCCGAGAGGGAAGTGTCGACTGCGCCGGCGGGAACAGACATGCCTGCGGCCAAGAAGCAGAAG
CTGAGCAGTGACGAGAACAGCAATCCAGACCTCTCTGGAGATGAGAATGATGACGCTGTCAGTATAGAAA
GTGGTACAAACACTGAACGCCCTGATACACCTACAAACACGCCAAATGCACCTGGAAGGAAAAGTTGGGG
AAAGGGAAAATGGAAGTCAAAGAAATGCAAATATTCTTTCAAATGTGTAAATAGTCTCAAGGAAGATCAT
AACCAACCATTGTTTGGAGTTCAGTTTAACTGGCACAGTAAAGAAGGAGATCCATTAGTGTTTGCAACTG
TAGGAAGCAACAGAGTTACCTTGTATGAATGTCATTCACAAGGAGAAATCCGGTTGTTGCAATCTTACGT
GGATGCTGATGCTGATGAAAACTTTTACACTTGTGCATGGACCTATGATAGCAATACGAGCCATCCTCTG
CTGGCTGTAGCTGGATCTAGAGGCATAATTAGGATAATAAATCCTATAACAATGCAGTGTATAAAGCACT
ATGTTGGCCATGGAAATGCTATCAATGAGCTGAAATTCCATCCAAGAGATCCAAATCTTCTCCTGTCAGT
AAGTAAAGATCATGCTTTACGATTATGGAATATCCAGACGGACACTCTGGTGGCAATATTTGGAGGCGTA
GAAGGGCACAGAGATGAAGTTCTAAGTGCTGATTATGATCTTTTGGGTGAAAAAATAATGTCCTGTGGTA
TGGATCATTCTCTTAAACTTTGGAGGATCAATTCAAAGAGAATGATGAATGCAATTAAGGAATCTTATGA
TTATAATCCAAATAAAACTAACAGGCCATTTATTTCTCAGAAAATCCATTTTCCTGATTTTTCTACCAGA
GACATACATAGGAATTATGTTGATTGTGTGCGATGGTTAGGCGATTTGATACTTTCTAAGTCTTGTGAAA
ATGCCATTGTGTGCTGGAAACCTGGCAAGATGGAAGATGATATAGATAAAATTAAACCCAGTGAATCTAA
TGTGACTATTCTTGGGCGATTTGATTACAGCCAGTGTGACATTTGGTACATGAGGTTTTCTATGGATTTC
TGGCAAAAGATGCTTGCATTGGGCAATCAAGTTGGCAAACTTTATGTTTGGGATTTAGAAGTAGAAGATC
CTCATAAAGCCAAATGTACAACACTGACTCATCATAAATGTGGTGCTGCTATTCGACAAACCAGTTTTAG
CAGGGATAGCAGCATTCTTATAGCTGTTTGTGATGATGCCAGTATTTGGCGCTGGGATCGACTTCGAGGA
TCCTAATGAGTCGAGAAGTACTAGAGGATCATAATCAGCCATACCACATTTGTAGAGGTTTTACTTGCTT
TAAAAAACCTCCCACACCTCCCCCTGAACCTGAAACATAAAATGAATGCAATTGTTGTTGTTAACTTGTT
TATTGCAGCTTATAATGGTTACAAATAAAGCAATAGCATCACAAATTTCACAAATAAAGCATTTTTTTCA
CTGCATTCTAGTTGTGGTTTGTCCAAACTCATCAATGTATCTTATCATGTCTGGATCTGATCACTGATAT
CGCCTAGGAGATCCGGGGCTGGTTCTGAGACGGCAGACCTAGACCACATGAGGCTGATGTAGGACAGCCA
CCAGTGGCAGCTAATCAACACCGCAAGATGCCGATGCACGCTCATATCATCGTCGTCAGCCTGGTAGCCA
TTCGACATACGGATCAGGGAACTCGAACCCAGTACACTAGTGCACTGCAGTACATCAACCAGATAAGTGA
AATCTAGTTCCAAACTATTTTGTCATTTTTAATTTTCGTATTAGCTTACGACGCTACACCCAGTTCCCAT
CTATTTTGTCACTCTTCCCTAAATAATCCTTAAAAACTCCATTTCCACCCCTCCCAGTTCCCAACTATTT
TGTCCGCCCACAGCGGGGCATTTTTCTTCCTGTTATGTTTTTAATCAAACATCCTGCCAACTCCATGTGA
CAAACCGTCATCTTCGGCTACTTTTTCTCTGTCACAGAATGAAAATTTTTCTGTCATCTCTTCGTTATTA
ATGTTTGTAATTGACTGAATATCAACGCTTATTTGCAGCCTGAATGGCGAATGGGGGG
[127 nt withheld, positions 5939-6065]
C
[91 nt withheld, positions 6067-6157]
A
[49 nt withheld, positions 6159-6207]
CCTTTGACGTTGGAGTCCACGTTCTTT
[37 nt withheld, positions 6235-6271]
ACCCTATCTCGGTCTATTCTTTTGATTTATAAGGGATTTTGCCGATTTCGGCCTATTGGTTAAAAAATGA
GCTGATTTAACAAAAATTTAACGCGAATTTTAACAAAATATTAACGTTTACAATTTCAGGTGGCACTTTT
CGGGGAAATGTGCGCGGAACCCCTATTTGTTTATTTTTCTAAATACATTCAAATATGTATCCGCTCATGA
GACAATAACCCTGATAAATGCTTCAATAATATTGAAAAAGGAAGAGTATGAGTATTCAACATTTCCGTGT
CGCCCTTATTCCCTTTTTTGCGGCATTTTGCCTTCCTGTTTTTGCTCACCCAGAAACGCTGGTGAAAGTA
AAAGATGCTGAAGATCAGTTGGGTGCACGAGTGGGTTACATCGAACTGGATCTCAACAGCGGTAAGATCC
TTGAGAGTTTTCGCCCCGAAGAACGTTTTCCAATGATGAGCACTTTTAAAGTTCTGCTATGTGGCGCGGT
ATTATCCCGTATTGACGCCGGGCAAGAGCAACTCGGTCGCCGCATACACTATTCTCAGAATGACTTGGTT
GAGTACTCACCAGTCACAGAAAAGCATCTTACGGATGGCATGACAGTAAGAGAATTATGCAGTGCTGCCA
TAACCATGAGTGATAACACTGCGGCCAACTTACTTCTGACAACGATCGGAGGACCGAAGGAGCTAACCGC
TTTTTTGCACAACATGGGGGATCATGTAACTCGCCTTGATCGTTGGGAACCGGAGCTGAATGAAGCCATA
CCAAACGACGAGCGTGACACCACGATGCCTGTAGCAATGGCAACAACGTTGCGCAAACTATTAACTGGCG
AACTACTTACTCTAGCTTCCCGGCAACAATTAATAGACTGGATGGAGGCGGATAAAGTTGCAGGACCACT
TCTGCGCTCGGCCCTTCCGGCTGGCTGGTTTATTGCTGATAAATCTGGAGCCGGTGAGCGTGGTTCTCGC
GGTATCATTGCAGCACTGGGGCCAGATGGTAAGCCCTCCCGTATCGTAGTTATCTACACGACGGGGAGTC
AGGCAACTATGGATGAACGAAATAGACAGATCGCTGAGATAGGTGCCTCACTGATTAAGCATTGGTAACT
GTCAGACCAAGTTTACTCATATATACTTTAGATTGATTTAAAACTTCATTTTTAATTTAAAAGGATCTAG
GTGAAGATCCTTTTTGATAATCTCATGACCAAAATCCCTTAACGTGAGTTTTCGTTCCACTGAGCGTCAG
ACCCCGTAGAAAAGATCAAAGGATCTTC
Features (pLannotate 1.2.2; 16 found; start..end, strand, type, name):
      1..589     +  rep_origin     ori: high-copy-number ColE1/pMB1/pBR322/pUC origin of replication
    775..824     -  misc_feature   bom (fragment): basis of mobility region from pBR322
    892..1116    -  mobile_element Tn7R: mini-Tn7 element (right end of the Tn7 transposon) Tn7
   1183..1716    -  CDS            GmR: gentamycin acetyltransferase; aacC1; confers resistance to gentamycin
   1905..1933    -  promoter       Pc promoter: intI1 (promoter lies within the coding sequence); class 1 integron promoter
   1911..2231    -  CDS            YPR2_ECOLX (fragment): Protein predicted: Swiss-Prot protein existence level 4. From Escherichia coli.
   2481..2572    +  promoter       polyhedrin promoter: polh from Autographa californica; promoter for the baculovirus polyhedrin gene
   2624..3721    +  CDS            MBP: maltose binding protein from E. coli; malE (mutated); This version of the gene does not encode a signal sequence, so MBP will remain in the cytosol.
   3785..5107    +  CDS            EED: EED_HUMAN - Experimental evidence at protein level: Swiss-Prot protein existence level 1. Polycomb group (PcG) protein. Component of the PRC2/EED-EZH2 complex, which methylates 'Lys-9' and 'Lys-27' of histone H3, leading to transcriptional repression of the affected target gene. Also recognizes 'Lys-26' trimethylated histone H1 with the effect of inhibiting PRC2 complex methyltransferase activity on nucleosomal histone H3 'Lys-27', whereas H3 'Lys-27' recognition has the opposite effect, enabling the propagation of this repressive mark. The PRC2/EED- EZH2 complex may also serve as a recruiting
   5137..5220    +  CDS            large T antigen (fragment): large T antigen from SV40 (simian virus 40)
   5243..5377    +  polyA_signal   SV40 poly(A) signal: SV40 polyadenylation signal
   5587..5752    -  mobile_element Tn7L: mini-Tn7 element (left end of the Tn7 transposon) Tn7
   5915..5931    +  CDS            lacZα (fragment): LacZα fragment of β-galactosidase; lacZ fragment
   5942..6397    +  rep_origin     f1 ori (sequence partly withheld): f1 bacteriophage origin of replication; arrow indicates direction of (+) strand synthesis
   6424..6528    +  promoter       AmpR promoter: bla
   6529..7389    +  CDS            AmpR: β-lactamase; bla; confers resistance to ampicillin, carbenicillin, and related antibiotics
