[The description below was written by a language model from this plasmid's Addgene catalogue record and pLannotate feature annotations shown in this document.]
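Description:
pMB.M.ED is an insect-cell expression plasmid built on the pMB.001 backbone by Golden Gate assembly, designed to produce human EED fused to an N-terminal maltose-binding protein (MBP) tag through the baculovirus system. It propagates in E. coli as a high-copy plasmid from a ColE1/pUC-type origin and also carries an f1 phage origin. Selection uses two markers: an ampicillin resistance gene (β-lactamase, with its own promoter) in the plasmid backbone, and a gentamicin acetyltransferase gene driven by the class 1 integron Pc promoter.

The expression cassette sits between the Tn7R and Tn7L mini-Tn7 ends, together with the gentamicin marker. This arrangement is characteristic of donor plasmids used for Tn7-mediated transposition into a baculovirus shuttle genome (bacmid) in E. coli, so the cassette and gentamicin resistance move together while the ampicillin marker and origins stay behind. Within the transposable segment, the Autographa californica polyhedrin promoter, a very late and strong baculoviral promoter, drives an MBP coding sequence that lacks a signal peptide (so the fusion stays cytosolic), followed after a short linker region by the EED open reading frame and an SV40 polyadenylation signal. The record does not state what the linker between MBP and EED encodes. Short lacZα, SV40 large T antigen and bom annotations are fragmentary remnants of vector sequence.

EED is a core Polycomb group subunit of the PRC2 histone H3 lysine 27 methyltransferase complex. The stated purpose is expression of MBP-EED, and the plasmid belongs to a modular cloning toolkit for assembling multigene vectors for baculovirus and yeast expression.
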