Addgene plasmid #234576: pMB.M.ED
Purpose: Expression of MBP-EED
Depositing lab: Chen Davidovich. Depositing organization: Monash University. Publication: Modular cloning of multigene vectors for the baculovirus system and yeast. Lai Z, Flanigan SF, Boudes M, Davidovich C. J Mol Biol. 2025 Jan 13:168943. doi: 10.1016/j.jmb.2025.168943. PubMed 39814169.
Backbone
  Vector backbone: pMB.001
  Vector type: Insect Expression
Growth in bacteria
  Bacterial resistance: Ampicillin and Gentamicin, 100 & 10 μg/mL
  Growth temperature: 37°C
  Growth strain: DH5alpha
  Copy number: High Copy
Gene/Insert
  Gene/Insert name: EED (alt name: MBP tag)
  Species: H. sapiens (human)
  Entrez Gene: EED (a.k.a. COGIS, HEED, WAIT1)
  Cloning method: Golden Gate
Terms and licenses: Academic/Nonprofit Terms; Industry Terms: Not Available to Industry
How to cite: pMB.M.ED was a gift from Chen Davidovich (Addgene plasmid # 234576 ; http://n2t.net/addgene:234576 ; RRID:Addgene_234576)
